>Addgene plasmid #154763 | pAS_FLAG-G1 PylRS | addgene full sequence | sequence record 311597 | Addgene NGS Result
CCCATTCGCCATTCAGGCTGCGCAACTGTTGGGAAGGGCGATCGGTGCGGGCCTCTTCGCTATTACGCCA
GCTGGCGAAAGGGGGATGTGCTGCAAGGCGATTAAGTTGGGTAACGCCAGGGTTTTCCCAGTCACGACGT
TGTAAAACGACGGCCAGTGAGCGCGCCTCGTTCATTCACGTTTTTGAACCCGTGGAGGACGGGCAGACTC
GCGGTGCAAATGTGTTTTACAGCGTGATGGAGCAGATGAAGATGCTCGACACGCTGCAGAACACGCAGCT
AGATTAACCCTAGAAAGATAATCATATTGTGACGTACGTTAAAGATAATCATGTGTAAAATTGACGCATG
TGTTTTATCGGTCTGTATATCGAGGTTTATTTATTAATTTGAATAGATATTAAGTTTTATTATATTTACA
CTTACATACTAATAATAAATTCAACAAACAATTTATTTATGTTTATTTATTTATTAAAAAAAACAAAAAC
TCAAAATTTCTTCTATAAAGTAACAAAACTTTTATGAGGGACAGCCCCCCCCCAAAGCCCCCAGGGATGT
AATTACGTCCCTCCCCCGCTAGGGGGCAGCAGCGAGCCGCCCGGGGCTCCGCTCCGGTCCGGCGCTCCCC
CCGCATCCCCGAGCCGGCAGCGTGCGGGGACAGCCCGGGCACGGGGAAGGTGGCACGGGATCGCTTTCCT
CTGAACGCTTCTCGCTGCTCTTTGAGCCTGCAGACACCTGGGGGGATACGGGGAAAAGGCCTCCACGGCC
AACTAGTGCTCTAGAAAGGATCTGCGATCGCTCCGGTGCCCGTCAGTGGGCAGAGCGCACATCGCCCACA
GTCCCCGAGAAGTTGGGGGGAGGGGTCGGCAATTGAACGGGTGCCTAGAGAAGGTGGCGCGGGGTAAACT
GGGAAAGTGATGTCGTGTACTGGCTCCGCCTTTTTCCCGAGGGTGGGGGAGAACCGTATATAAGTGCAGT
AGTCGCCGTGAACGTTCTTTTTCGCAACGGGTTTGCCGCCAGAACACAGCTGAAGCTTCGAGGGGCTCGC
ATCTCTCCTTCACGCGCCCGCCGCCCTACCTGAGGCCGCCATCCACGCCGGTTGAGTCGCGTTCTGCCGC
CTCCCGCCTGTGGTGCCTCCTGAACTGCGTCCGCCGTCTAGGTAAGTTTAAAGCTCAGGTCGAGACCGGG
CCTTTGTCCGGCGCTCCCTTGGAGCCTACCTAGACTCAGCCGGCTCTCCACGCTTTGCCTGACCCTGCTT
GCTCAACTCTACGTCTTTGTTTCGTTTTCTGTTCTGCGCCGTTACAGATCCAAGCTGTGACCGGCGCCTA
CTCTAGAGCTAGCCACCATGGACTACAAGGACGACGACGACAAGGTGGTCAAGTTCACCGACAGCCAGAT
CCAGCACCTGATGGAATACGGCGACAACGATTGGAGCGAGGCCGAGTTCGAAGATGCCGCCGCTAGAGAC
AAAGAGTTCAGCAGCCAGTTCAGCAAGCTGAAGTCCGCCAACGACAAGGGCCTGAAGGACGTGATCGCCA
ATCCTCGGAACGACCTGACCGACCTGGAAAACAAGATCAGAGAGAAGCTGGCCGCCAGAGGCTTCATCGA
GGTGCACACCCCTATCTTCGTGTCCAAGTCTGCCCTGGCCAAGATGACCATCACCGAGGATCACCCTCTG
TTCAAACAGGTGTTCTGGATCGACGACAAGCGGGCCCTGAGGCCTATGCACGCCATGAACCTGTACAAAG
TGATGAGAGAGCTGCGGGACCACACAAAGGGCCCCGTGAAGATCTTTGAGATCGGCAGCTGCTTCCGGAA
AGAGAGCAAGAGCAGCACCCACCTGGAAGAGTTCACCATGCTGAACCTGGTGGAAATGGGCCCCGACGGC
GATCCTATGGAACACCTGAAGATGTATATCGGCGACATCATGGACGCCGTGGGCGTCGAGTACACCACCA
GCAGAGAAGAGTCCGACGTGTACGTGGAAACCCTGGACGTGGAAATCAACGGCACCGAAGTGGCTAGCGG
AGCCGTGGGACCTCACAAACTGGATCCTGCTCACGACGTGCACGAACCTTGGGCCGGAATCGGCTTTGGC
CTGGAAAGACTGCTGATGCTGAAGAACGGCAAGAGCAACGCCAGAAAGACCGGCAAGTCCATCACCTACC
TGAACGGCTACAAGCTGGACTGATGAATCGATGGATCCGCGGCCGCGCCCCTCTCCCTCCCCCCCCCCTA
ACGTTACTGGCCGAAGCCGCTTGGAATAAGGCCGGTGTGCGTTTGTCTATATGTTATTTTCCACCATATT
GCCGTCTTTTGGCAATGTGAGGGCCCGGAAACCTGGCCCTGTCTTCTTGACGAGCATTCCTAGGGGTCTT
TCCCCTCTCGCCAAAGGAATGCAAGGTCTGTTGAATGTCGTGAAGGAAGCAGTTCCTCTGGAAGCTTCTT
GAAGACAAACAACGTCTGTAGCGACCCTTTGCAGGCAGCGGAACCCCCCACCTGGCGACAGGTGCCTCTG
CGGCCAAAAGCCACGTGTATAAGATACACCTGCAAAGGCGGCACAACCCCAGTGCCACGTTGTGAGTTGG
ATAGTTGTGGAAAGAGTCAAATGGCTCTCCTCAAGCGTATTCAACAAGGGGCTGAAGGATGCCCAGAAGG
TACCCCATTGTATGGGATCTGATCTGGGGCCTCGGTGCACATGCTTTACATGTGTTTAGTCGAGGTTAAA
AAAACGTCTAGGCCCCCCGAACCACGGGGACGTGGTTTTCCTTTGAAAAACACGATAATACCTCCGGAAT
GATTGAACAAGATGGATTGCACGCAGGTTCTCCGGCCGCTTGGGTGGAGAGGCTATTCGGCTATGACTGG
GCACAACAGACAATCGGCTGCTCTGATGCCGCCGTGTTCCGGCTGTCAGCGCAGGGGCGCCCGGTTCTTT
TTGTCAAGACCGACCTGTCCGGTGCCCTGAATGAACTGCAGGACGAGGCAGCGCGGCTATCGTGGCTGGC
CGCGACGGGCGTTCCTTGCGCAGCTGTGCTCGACGTTGTCACTGAAGCGGGAAGGGACTGGCTGCTATTG
GGCGAAGTGCCGGGGCAGGATCTCCTGTCATCTCACCTTGCTCCTGCCGAGAAAGTATCCATCATGGCTG
ATGCAATGCGGCGGCTGCATACGCTTGATCCGGCTACCTGCCCATTCGACCACCAAGCGAAACATCGCAT
CGAGCGAGCACGTACTCGGATGGAAGCCGGTCTTGTCGATCAGGATGATCTGGACGAAGAGCATCAGGGG
CTCGCGCCAGCCGAACTGTTCGCCAGGCTCAAGGCGCGCATGCCCGACGGCGAGGATCTCGTCGTGACCC
ATGGCGATGCCTGCTTGCCGAATATCATGGTGGAAAATGGCCGCTTTTCTGGATTCATCGACTGTGGCCG
GCTGGGTGTGGCGGACCGCTATCAGGACATAGCGTTGGCTACCCGTGATATTGCTGAAGAGCTTGGCGGC
GAATGGGCTGACCGCTTCCTCGTGCTTTACGGTATCGCCGCTCCCGATTCGCAGCGCATCGCCTTCTATC
GCCTTCTTGACGAGTTCTTCTGAGTCGACAATCAACCTCTGGATTACAAAATTTGTGAAAGATTGACTGG
TATTCTTAACTATGTTGCTCCTTTTACGCTATGTGGATACGCTGCTTTAATGCCTTTGTATCATGCGTTA
ACTAAACTTGTTTATTGCAGCTTATAATGGTTACAAATAAAGCAATAGCATCACAAATTTCACAAATAAA
GCATTTTTTTCACTGCATTCTAGTTGTGGTTTGTCCAAACTCATCAATGTATCTTATCATGTCTGGAATT
GACTCAAATGATGTCAATTAGTCTATCAGAAGCTCATCTGGTCTCCCTTCCGGGGGACAAGACATCCCTG
TTTAATATTTAAACAGCAGTGTTCCCAAACTGGGTTCTTATATCCCTTGCTCTGGTCAACCAGGTTGCAG
GGTTTCCTGTCCTCACAGGAACGAAGTCCCTAAAGAAACAGTGGCAGCCAGGTTTAGCCCCGGAATTGAC
TGGATTCCTTTTTTAGGGCCCATTGGTATGGCTTTTTCCCCGTATCCCCCCAGGTGTCTGCAGGCTCAAA
GAGCAGCGAGAAGCGTTCAGAGGAAAGCGATCCCGTGCCACCTTCCCCGTGCCCGGGCTGTCCCCGCACG
CTGCCGGCTCGGGGATGCGGGGGGAGCGCCGGACCGGAGCGGAGCCCCGGGCGGCTCGCTGCTGCCCCCT
AGCGGGGGAGGGACGTAATTACATCCCTGGGGGCTTTGGGGGGGGGCTGTCCCTGATATCTATAACAAGA
AAATATATATATAATAAGTTATCACGTAAGTAGAACATGAAATAACAATATAATTATCGTATGAGTTAAA
TCTTAAAAGTCACGTAAAAGATAATCATGCGTCATTTTGACTCACGCGGTCGTTATAGTTCAAAATCAGT
GACACTTACCGCATTGACAAGCACGCCTCACGGGAGCTCCAAGCGGCGACTGAGATGTCCTAAATGCACA
GCGACGGATTCGCGCTATTTAGAAAGAGAGAGCAATATTTCAAGAATGCATGCGTCAATTTTACGCAGAC
TATCTTTCTAGGGTTAATCTAGCTGCATCAGGATCATATCGTCGGGTCTTTTTTCCGGCTCAGTCATCGC
CCAAGCTGGCGCTATCTGGGCATCGGGGAGGAAGAAGCCCGTGCCTTTTCCCGCGAGGTTGAAGCGGCAT
GGAAAGAGTTTGCCGAGGATGACTGCTGCTGCATTGACGTTGAGCGAAAACGCACGTTTACCATGATGAT
TCGGGAAGGTGTGGCCATGCACGCCTTTAACGGTGAACTGTTCGTTCAGGCCACCTGGGATACCAGTTCG
TCGCGGCTTTTCCGGACACAGTTCCGGATGGTCAGCCCGAAGCGCATCAGCAACCCGAACAATACCGGCG
ACAGCCGGAACTGCCGTGCCGGTGTGCAGATTAATGACAGCGGTGCGGCGCTGGGATATTACGTCAGCGA
GGACGGGTATCCTGGCTGGATGCCGCAGAAATGGACATGGATACCCCGTGAGTTACCCGGCGGGCGCGCT
TGGCGTAATCATGGTCATAGCTGTTTCCTGTGTGAAATTGTTATCCGCTCACAATTCCACACAACATACG
AGCCGGAAGCATAAAGTGTAAAGCCTGGGGTGCCTAATGAGTGAGCTAACTCACATTAATTGCGTTGCGC
TCACTGCCCGCTTTCCAGTCGGGAAACCTGTCGTGCCAGCTGCATTAATGAATCGGCCAACGCGCGGGGA
GAGGCGGTTTGCGTATTGGGCGCTCTTCCGCTTCCTCGCTCACTGACTCGCTGCGCTCGGTCGTTCGGCT
GCGGCGAGCGGTATCAGCTCACTCAAAGGCGGTAATACGGTTATCCACAGAATCAGGGGATAACGCAGGA
AAGAACATGTGAGCAAAAGGCCAGCAAAAGGCCAGGAACCGTAAAAAGGCCGCGTTGCTGGCGTTTTTCC
ATAGGCTCCGCCCCCCTGACGAGCATCACAAAAATCGACGCTCAAGTCAGAGGTGGCGAAACCCGACAGG
ACTATAAAGATACCAGGCGTTTCCCCCTGGAAGCTCCCTCGTGCGCTCTCCTGTTCCGACCCTGCCGCTT
ACCGGATACCTGTCCGCCTTTCTCCCTTCGGGAAGCGTGGCGCTTTCTCATAGCTCACGCTGTAGGTATC
TCAGTTCGGTGTAGGTCGTTCGCTCCAAGCTGGGCTGTGTGCACGAACCCCCCGTTCAGCCCGACCGCTG
CGCCTTATCCGGTAACTATCGTCTTGAGTCCAACCCGGTAAGACACGACTTATCGCCACTGGCAGCAGCC
ACTGGTAACAGGATTAGCAGAGCGAGGTATGTAGGCGGTGCTACAGAGTTCTTGAAGTGGTGGCCTAACT
ACGGCTACACTAGAAGAACAGTATTTGGTATCTGCGCTCTGCTGAAGCCAGTTACCTTCGGAAAAAGAGT
TGGTAGCTCTTGATCCGGCAAACAAACCACCGCTGGTAGCGGTGGTTTTTTTGTTTGCAAGCAGCAGATT
ACGCGCAGAAAAAAAGGATCTCAAGAAGATCCTTTGATCTTTTCTACGGGGTCTGACGCTCAGTGGAACG
AAAACTCACGTTAAGGGATTTTGGTCATGAGATTATCAAAAAGGATCTTCACCTAGATCCTTTTAAATTA
AAAATGAAGTTTTAAATCAATCTAAAGTATATATGAGTAAACTTGGTCTGACAGTTACCAATGCTTAATC
AGTGAGGCACCTATCTCAGCGATCTGTCTATTTCGTTCATCCATAGTTGCCTGACTCCCCGTCGTGTAGA
TAACTACGATACGGGAGGGCTTACCATCTGGCCCCAGTGCTGCAATGATACCGCGAGACCCACGCTCACC
GGCTCCAGATTTATCAGCAATAAACCAGCCAGCCGGAAGGGCCGAGCGCAGAAGTGGTCCTGCAACTTTA
TCCGCCTCCATCCAGTCTATTAATTGTTGCCGGGAAGCTAGAGTAAGTAGTTCGCCAGTTAATAGTTTGC
GCAACGTTGTTGCCATTGCTACAGGCATCGTGGTGTCACGCTCGTCGTTTGGTATGGCTTCATTCAGCTC
CGGTTCCCAACGATCAAGGCGAGTTACATGATCCCCCATGTTGTGCAAAAAAGCGGTTAGCTCCTTCGGT
CCTCCGATCGTTGTCAGAAGTAAGTTGGCCGCAGTGTTATCACTCATGGTTATGGCAGCACTGCATAATT
CTCTTACTGTCATGCCATCCGTAAGATGCTTTTCTGTGACTGGTGAGTACTCAACCAAGTCATTCTGAGA
ATAGTGTATGCGGCGACCGAGTTGCTCTTGCCCGGCGTCAATACGGGATAATACCGCGCCACATAGCAGA
ACTTTAAAAGTGCTCATCATTGGAAAACGTTCTTCGGGGCGAAAACTCTCAAGGATCTTACCGCTGTTGA
GATCCAGTTCGATGTAACCCACTCGTGCACCCAACTGATCTTCAGCATCTTTTACTTTCACCAGCGTTTC
TGGGTGAGCAAAAACAGGAAGGCAAAATGCCGCAAAAAAGGGAATAAGGGCGACACGGAAATGTTGAATA
CTCATACTCTTCCTTTTTCAATATTATTGAAGCATTTATCAGGGTTATTGTCTCATGAGCGGATACATAT
TTGAATGTATTTAGAAAAATAAACAAATAGGGGTTCCGCGCACATTTCCCCGAAAAGTGCCACCTAAATT
GTAAGCGTTAATATTTTGTTAAAATTCGCGTTAAATTTTTGTTAAATCAGCTCATTTTTTAACCAATAGG
CCGAAATCGGCAAAATCCCTTATAAATCAAAAGAATAGACCGAGATAGGGT
[37 nt withheld, positions 7402-7438]
AAAGAACGTGGACTCCAACGTCAAAGG
[49 nt withheld, positions 7466-7514]
T
[91 nt withheld, positions 7516-7606]
G
[124 nt withheld, positions 7608-7731]
Features (pLannotate 1.2.2; 19 found; start..end, strand, type, name):
      5..160     -  CDS            lacZα (fragment): LacZα fragment of β-galactosidase; lacZ fragment
    162..281     +  CDS            B (fragment): PORTL_LAMBD - Experimental evidence at protein level: Swiss-Prot protein existence level 1. Forms the portal vertex of the capsid (PubMed:6228056, PubMed:6232391). This portal plays critical roles in head assembly, genome packaging, neck/tail attachment, and genome ejection (Probable). The portal protein multimerizes as a single ring-shaped homododecamer arranged around a central channel (PubMed:6232391). Binds to the terminase subunits to form the packaging machine (PubMed:7799432). From Escherichia phage lambda (Bacteriophage lambda).
    818..1029    +  promoter       EF-1α core promoter: core promoter for human elongation factor EF-1α
   1042..1310    +  LTR            5' LTR (truncated): truncated 5' long terminal repeat (LTR) from human T-cell leukemia virus (HTLV) type 1
   1354..1374    +  CDS            FLAG (fragment): FLAG® epitope tag, followed by an enterokinase cleavage site
   2218..2790    +  misc_feature   IRES: internal ribosome entry site (IRES) of the encephalomyocarditis virus (EMCV)
   2799..3593    +  CDS            NeoR/KanR: aminoglycoside phosphotransferase from Tn5; aph(3')-II (or nptII); confers resistance to neomycin, kanamycin, and G418 (Geneticin®)
   3600..3706    +  misc_feature   WPRE (fragment): woodchuck hepatitis virus posttranscriptional regulatory element
   3715..3836    +  polyA_signal   SV40 poly(A) signal: SV40 polyadenylation signal
   3854..3946    +  ncRNA          G-CSF SLDE: Accession: RF00183 - G-CSF factor stem-loop destabilising element (SLDE)
   4643..5110    +  CDS            B (fragment): PORTL_LAMBD - Experimental evidence at protein level: Swiss-Prot protein existence level 1. Forms the portal vertex of the capsid (PubMed:6228056, PubMed:6232391). This portal plays critical roles in head assembly, genome packaging, neck/tail attachment, and genome ejection (Probable). The portal protein multimerizes as a single ring-shaped homododecamer arranged around a central channel (PubMed:6232391). Binds to the terminase subunits to form the packaging machine (PubMed:7799432). From Escherichia phage lambda (Bacteriophage lambda).
   5148..5164    -  protein_bind   lac operator: The lac repressor binds to the lac operator to inhibit transcription in E. coli. This inhibition can be relieved by adding lactose or isopropyl-β-D-thiogalactopyranoside (IPTG). lac repressor encoded by lacI
   5172..5202    -  promoter       lac promoter: promoter for the E. coli lac operon
   5217..5238    -  protein_bind   CAP binding site: CAP binding activates transcription in the presence of cAMP. E. coli catabolite activator protein
   5251..5343    -  CDS            lacI (fragment): lac repressor; lacI; The lac repressor binds to the lac operator to inhibit transcription in E. coli. This inhibition can be relieved by adding lactose or isopropyl-β-D-thiogalactopyranoside (IPTG).
   5526..6114    -  rep_origin     ori: high-copy-number ColE1/pMB1/pBR322/pUC origin of replication
   6285..7145    -  CDS            AmpR: β-lactamase; bla; confers resistance to ampicillin, carbenicillin, and related antibiotics
   7146..7250    -  promoter       AmpR promoter: bla
   7303..7731    -  rep_origin     f1 ori (sequence partly withheld): f1 bacteriophage origin of replication; arrow indicates direction of (+) strand synthesis
