[The description below was written by a language model from this plasmid's Addgene catalogue record and pLannotate feature annotations shown in this document.]
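Description:
pAS_FLAG-G1 PylRS is a mammalian expression plasmid on the pAS backbone that supplies a pyrrolysyl-tRNA synthetase (PylRS) for amber stop codon suppression. It can be used by transient transfection or by stable, piggyBac transposase-mediated genomic integration. In bacteria it is maintained at high copy through a ColE1/pUC-type origin and selected with ampicillin (AmpR under its bla promoter). An f1 origin and remnants of a lacZα/lac promoter cloning region are also present.

The payload is the 846 bp G1 PylRS coding sequence from the methanogenic archaeon mixed culture ISO4-G1, carrying an N-terminal FLAG tag for detection. The automated annotation does not label the synthetase itself, but the gap between the FLAG tag and the IRES matches its expected position. The Entrez gene identifier attached to the catalogue entry uses an MJ-style locus tag that does not obviously fit this source organism, so it should be treated with caution. Expression is driven by an EF-1α core promoter joined to a truncated HTLV-1 5' LTR segment, a common composite arrangement for strong constitutive expression in mammalian cells. Downstream, an EMCV IRES links the synthetase to the NeoR/KanR gene on the same transcript, so G418 selection enriches for cells that also express PylRS. A WPRE fragment and an SV40 polyadenylation signal complete the cassette.

The feature table does not annotate the piggyBac terminal repeats implied by the stated purpose, nor any tRNA expression cassette. The lambda phage "B" fragment hits flanking the cassette are probably spurious or filler matches. The associated work concerns site-specific incorporation of two noncanonical amino acids for two-colour bioorthogonal labelling and crosslinking of proteins on live mammalian cells.
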