Addgene plasmid #154763: pAS_FLAG-G1 PylRS
Purpose: plasmid with G1 PylRS for amber suppression in transient or stable, piggybac-mediated, integration
Depositing lab: Simon Elsaesser. Depositing organization: Karolinska Institutet. Publication: Site-Specific Incorporation of Two ncAAs for Two-Color Bioorthogonal Labeling and Crosslinking of Proteins on Live Mammalian Cells. Meineke B, Heimgartner J, Eirich J, Landreh M, Elsasser SJ. Cell Rep. 2020 Jun 23;31(12):107811. doi: 10.1016/j.celrep.2020.107811. PubMed 32579937.
Backbone
  Vector backbone: pAS
  Vector type: Mammalian Expression
  Selectable markers: Neomycin (select with G418)
Growth in bacteria
  Bacterial resistance: Ampicillin, 100 μg/mL
  Growth temperature: 37°C
  Growth strain: NEB Stable
  Copy number: High Copy
Gene/Insert
  Gene/Insert name: G1 PylRS
  Species: methanogenic archaeon mixed culture ISO4-G1
  Insert size (bp): 846
  Entrez Gene: MJ_RS07805 (a.k.a. MJ_RS07805, MJ1460, MJ_1460)
  Promoter: EF1
  Tag / fusion protein: FLAG (N terminal on insert)
  Cloning method: Ligation Independent Cloning
Terms and licenses: Academic/Nonprofit Terms; Industry Terms: Not Available to Industry
How to cite: pAS_FLAG-G1 PylRS was a gift from Simon Elsaesser (Addgene plasmid # 154763 ; http://n2t.net/addgene:154763 ; RRID:Addgene_154763)
